Addgene plasmid #207765: qTAG-N-Solo-sTagRFP-TUBA1B
Purpose: Donor template for sTagRFP insertion into the N-terminus of the TUBA1B locus for tubulin visualization. To be co-transfected with sgRNA plasmid px330-PITCh-TUBA1B Addgene #207763
Depositing lab: Laurence Pelletier. Depositing organization: Sinai Health System. Publication: qTAG: an adaptable plasmid scaffold for CRISPR-based endogenous tagging. Philip R, Sharma A, Matellan L, Erpf AC, Hsu WH, Tkach JM, Wyatt HDM, Pelletier L. EMBO J. 2024 Dec 12. doi: 10.1038/s44318-024-00337-5. PubMed 39668248.
Backbone
  Vector backbone: pUC19
  Backbone manufacturer: Invitrogen
  Backbone size w/o insert (bp): 2686
  Vector type: Mammalian Expression, CRISPR ; Donor Template
Growth in bacteria
  Bacterial resistance: Ampicillin, 100 μg/mL
  Growth temperature: 37°C
  Growth strain: DH5alpha
  Copy number: High Copy
Gene/Insert
  Gene/Insert name: TUBA1B Homology Arms flanking a sTagRFP Tag (alt name: TUBA1B)
  Species: H. sapiens (human)
  Insert size (bp): 1896
  Entrez Gene: TUBA1B (a.k.a. K-ALPHA-1)
  Cloning method: Unknown
  Sequencing primers: 5′ CTGCAAGGCGATTAAGTTGGGTAAC; 3′ GGCTCGTATGTTGTGTGGAATTGT
Terms and licenses: Academic/Nonprofit Terms; Industry Terms: Not Available to Industry
Depositor comments: To be co-transfected with sgRNA plasmid px330-PITCh-TUBA1B https://www.addgene.org/207763 . Please visit https://www.biorxiv.org/content/10.1101/2023.11.01.565029v3 for bioRxiv preprint.
How to cite: qTAG-N-Solo-sTagRFP-TUBA1B was a gift from Laurence Pelletier (Addgene plasmid # 207765 ; http://n2t.net/addgene:207765 ; RRID:Addgene_207765)
