[The description below was written by a language model from this plasmid's Addgene catalogue record and pLannotate feature annotations shown in this document.]
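Description:
qTAG-N-Solo-sTagRFP-TUBA1B is a CRISPR knock-in donor template built on the pUC19 cloning backbone. It is designed to insert the red fluorescent protein sTagRFP at the N-terminus of the endogenous human TUBA1B (alpha-tubulin 1B) locus. It is propagated in E. coli as a high-copy plasmid from the ColE1/pUC origin and selected with ampicillin through the β-lactamase gene and its native promoter. The remaining backbone annotations are remnants of the pUC19 cloning region that surround the insert: lacZα fragment, lac promoter and operator, CAP binding site, and short lacI, bom and rop fragments. They have no role in mammalian cells.

The roughly 1.9 kb insert consists of TUBA1B homology arms flanking the tag. The feature table places a red fluorescent protein coding sequence in the middle of the insert; it is annotated automatically as TagRFP-T, the closest database match to the sTagRFP named in the record. This is followed by a short multiple-cloning-site fragment. Downstream lie two tubulin coding fragments whose spruce and hamster labels reflect homology-based matching of conserved alpha-tubulin sequence. They most likely correspond to TUBA1B exon sequence within the 3′ homology arm. The upstream arm is not annotated.

No mammalian promoter or selection cassette is annotated, which fits the "Solo" name and a design in which the tagged protein is expressed from the native TUBA1B promoter after in-frame integration. The plasmid is meant to be co-transfected with a companion px330-PITCh-TUBA1B plasmid that supplies the sgRNA, giving endogenously tagged tubulin for visualising microtubules in human cells.
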