Features (pLannotate 1.2.2; 14 found; start..end, strand, type, name):
    137..236     +  misc_feature   bom (fragment): basis of mobility region from pBR322
    242..399     -  CDS            lacZα (fragment): LacZα fragment of β-galactosidase; lacZ fragment
    990..1721    +  CDS            TagRFP-T: TagRFP-T is a basic (constitutively fluorescent) red fluorescent protein published in 2008, derived from Entacmaea quadricolor. It has low acid sensitivity.
   1722..1740    +  misc_feature   MCS (fragment): multiple cloning site
   1800..1973    +  CDS            TUBA (fragment): TBA_PICAB - Experimental evidence at transcript level: Swiss-Prot protein existence level 2. Tubulin is the major constituent of microtubules. It binds two moles of GTP, one at an exchangeable site on the beta chain and one at a non-exchangeable site on the alpha chain. From Picea abies (Norway spruce) (Picea excelsa).
   2077..2217    +  CDS            TBA3_MESAU (fragment): Experimental evidence at protein level: Swiss-Prot protein existence level 1. Tubulin is the major constituent of microtubules. It binds two moles of GTP, one at an exchangeable site on the beta chain and one at a non-exchangeable site on the alpha chain (By similarity). From Mesocricetus auratus (Golden hamster).
   2340..2356    -  protein_bind   lac operator: The lac repressor binds to the lac operator to inhibit transcription in E. coli. This inhibition can be relieved by adding lactose or isopropyl-β-D-thiogalactopyranoside (IPTG). lac repressor encoded by lacI
   2364..2394    -  promoter       lac promoter: promoter for the E. coli lac operon
   2409..2430    -  protein_bind   CAP binding site: CAP binding activates transcription in the presence of cAMP. E. coli catabolite activator protein
   2443..2535    -  CDS            lacI (fragment): lac repressor; lacI; The lac repressor binds to the lac operator to inhibit transcription in E. coli. This inhibition can be relieved by adding lactose or isopropyl-β-D-thiogalactopyranoside (IPTG).
   2718..3306    -  rep_origin     ori: high-copy-number ColE1/pMB1/pBR322/pUC origin of replication
   3477..4337    -  CDS            AmpR: β-lactamase; bla; confers resistance to ampicillin, carbenicillin, and related antibiotics
   4338..4442    -  promoter       AmpR promoter: bla
   4537..35      +  CDS            rop (fragment) (across the origin): Rop protein, which maintains plasmids at low copy number; rop
>Addgene plasmid #207765 | qTAG-N-Solo-sTagRFP-TUBA1B | addgene full sequence | sequence record 413791 | Addgene NGS Result
TCGCGCGTTTCGGTGATGACGGTGAAAACCTCTGACACATGCAGCTCCCGGAGACGGTCACAGCTTGTCT
GTAAGCGGATGCCGGGAGCAGACAAGCCCGTCAGGGCGCGTCAGCGGGTGTTGGCGGGTGTCGGGGCTGG
CTTAACTATGCGGCATCAGAGCAGATTGTACTGAGAGTGCACCATATGCGGTGTGAAATACCGCACAGAT
GCGTAAGGAGAAAATACCGCATCAGGCGCCATTCGCCATTCAGGCTGCGCAACTGTTGGGAAGGGCGATC
GGTGCGGGCCTCTTCGCTATTACGCCAGCTGGCGAAAGGGGGATGTGCTGCAAGGCGATTAAGTTGGGTA
ACGCCAGGGTTTTCCCAGTCACGACGTTGTAAAACGACGGCCAGTGAATTCCTGCCCGGAAATGTGACCA
CCTAGTCTAAAGTGGGCTTCTGGGGCCTGAGCGCTGGATGGATGCCCACCTTCCTGTCTTGGTCCTCCAA
AGGAGGAAGCTGTGACTGAGCTGTCTTGGTCTGGAAGGAGGCCTTCCCGGTTTAGGATGGGAAGGTAACA
TTCATTAAAAGCAACGTAGACTATAGTGTAGCTGTTCTCAAAAGTAGTACATCTTAGAAAAGGATCTTTA
GAAAAGATCGCTTTAGAAAAGGAAATTCGTTTTCAGATTACGTGAGTAGCCTAGGTAACACAGCCAGACC
TCATCTCCACAAAAAAAATGAAAAAATTAGCCAGCTTGGTGGTCTGTGCCTGTGGTCCCAGCTGCTCCAG
AGGCTGAGGTGGGGGGATGACTGGAGCCTAGGCTGCAGTGAGCCTAGATGGCATCACTGCACTCAAGACT
GGGCGACAGACCTTATCTCTAAAAAAATAAAGATTGCATGAGTATTTTGTTCCACTTGACAGTCATCAAT
AGATTGGTTTAAATTGTGATATCTTTTTTACTTCCCGCAGAGAGAATGTGGCAAGAGCAAGACCGGTAGC
GGAGGTTCCATGGTGTCTAAGGGCGAGGAACTGATTAAGGAGAATATGCACATGAAGCTGTACATGGAGG
GCACCGTGAACAACCACCACTTCAAATGCACCTCCGAGGGCGAAGGCAAGCCCTACGAGGGCACCCAGAC
CATGAGAATCAAGGTGGTCGAGGGCGGCCCTCTCCCCTTCGCCTTCGACATCCTGGCTACCAGCTTCATG
TACGGCAGCAGAACCTTCATCAACCACACCCAGGGCATCCCCGATTTCTTTAAGCAGTCCTTCCCAGAGG
GCTTCACATGGGAGAGAGTCACCACATACGAGGACGGGGGCGTGCTGACCGCCACCCAGGACACCAGCCT
CCAGGACGGCTGCCTCATCTACAACGTCAAGATCAGAGGGGTGAACTTCCCATCCAACGGCCCTGTGATG
CAGAAGAAAACACTCGGCTGGGAGGCCAACACCGAGATGCTGTACCCCGCTGACGGCGGCCTGGAAGGCA
GAACCGTCATGGCCCTGAAGCTCGTGGGCGGGGGCCACCTGATCTGCAACTTCAAGACCACATACAGGTC
CAAGAAACCCGCTAAGAACCTGAAGATGCCCGGAGTGTACTATGTGGACCACAGACTGGAGAGAATCAAG
GAGGCCGACAAAGAGACATACGTCGAGCAGCACGAGGTGGCTGTGGCCAGATACTGCGACCTCCCTAGCA
AACTGGGCCACAAGCTGAACGGCATGGACGAGCTGTACAAGTCCGGACTCAGATCTCGAGTGGGTACCGA
GTGCATCTCCATCCACGTTGGCCAGGCTGGTGTCCAGATTGGCAATGCCTGCTGGGAGCTCTACTGCCTG
GAACACGGCATCCAGCCCGATGGCCAGATGCCAAGTGACAAGACCATTGGGGGAGGAGATGACTCCTTCA
ACACCTTCTTCAGTGAGACGGGCGCTGGCAAGCACGTGCCCCGGGCTGTGTTTGTAGACTTGGAACCCAC
AGTCATTGGTGAGTTGACCTCAGTAACCTGAGATCCCAGGATGCTGGGACAGGAGGTCTGTCCAGGGGCT
TCTCTTGTCACTCACTCACTCCCTCCGTCCTTCTCTCCCTCCTCCAGATGAAGTTCGCACTGGCACCTAC
CGCCAGCTCTTCCACCCTGAGCAGCTCATCACAGGCAAGGAAGATGCTGCCAATAACTATGCCCGAGGGC
ACTACACCATTGGCAAGGAGATCATTGACCTTGTGTTGGACCGAATTCGCAAGCTGGTAAGCACCACATA
TAAATATGCATTTAATGTGGTGTGATAGTTCCAGTGCAAGTTGGGTGGAGTGACTGAAAGCTTGGCGTAA
TCATGGTCATAGCTGTTTCCTGTGTGAAATTGTTATCCGCTCACAATTCCACACAACATACGAGCCGGAA
GCATAAAGTGTAAAGCCTGGGGTGCCTAATGAGTGAGCTAACTCACATTAATTGCGTTGCGCTCACTGCC
CGCTTTCCAGTCGGGAAACCTGTCGTGCCAGCTGCATTAATGAATCGGCCAACGCGCGGGGAGAGGCGGT
TTGCGTATTGGGCGCTCTTCCGCTTCCTCGCTCACTGACTCGCTGCGCTCGGTCGTTCGGCTGCGGCGAG
CGGTATCAGCTCACTCAAAGGCGGTAATACGGTTATCCACAGAATCAGGGGATAACGCAGGAAAGAACAT
GTGAGCAAAAGGCCAGCAAAAGGCCAGGAACCGTAAAAAGGCCGCGTTGCTGGCGTTTTTCCATAGGCTC
CGCCCCCCTGACGAGCATCACAAAAATCGACGCTCAAGTCAGAGGTGGCGAAACCCGACAGGACTATAAA
GATACCAGGCGTTTCCCCCTGGAAGCTCCCTCGTGCGCTCTCCTGTTCCGACCCTGCCGCTTACCGGATA
CCTGTCCGCCTTTCTCCCTTCGGGAAGCGTGGCGCTTTCTCATAGCTCACGCTGTAGGTATCTCAGTTCG
GTGTAGGTCGTTCGCTCCAAGCTGGGCTGTGTGCACGAACCCCCCGTTCAGCCCGACCGCTGCGCCTTAT
CCGGTAACTATCGTCTTGAGTCCAACCCGGTAAGACACGACTTATCGCCACTGGCAGCAGCCACTGGTAA
CAGGATTAGCAGAGCGAGGTATGTAGGCGGTGCTACAGAGTTCTTGAAGTGGTGGCCTAACTACGGCTAC
ACTAGAAGAACAGTATTTGGTATCTGCGCTCTGCTGAAGCCAGTTACCTTCGGAAAAAGAGTTGGTAGCT
CTTGATCCGGCAAACAAACCACCGCTGGTAGCGGTGGTTTTTTTGTTTGCAAGCAGCAGATTACGCGCAG
AAAAAAAGGATCTCAAGAAGATCCTTTGATCTTTTCTACGGGGTCTGACGCTCAGTGGAACGAAAACTCA
CGTTAAGGGATTTTGGTCATGAGATTATCAAAAAGGATCTTCACCTAGATCCTTTTAAATTAAAAATGAA
GTTTTAAATCAATCTAAAGTATATATGAGTAAACTTGGTCTGACAGTTACCAATGCTTAATCAGTGAGGC
ACCTATCTCAGCGATCTGTCTATTTCGTTCATCCATAGTTGCCTGACTCCCCGTCGTGTAGATAACTACG
ATACGGGAGGGCTTACCATCTGGCCCCAGTGCTGCAATGATACCGCGAGACCCACGCTCACCGGCTCCAG
ATTTATCAGCAATAAACCAGCCAGCCGGAAGGGCCGAGCGCAGAAGTGGTCCTGCAACTTTATCCGCCTC
CATCCAGTCTATTAATTGTTGCCGGGAAGCTAGAGTAAGTAGTTCGCCAGTTAATAGTTTGCGCAACGTT
GTTGCCATTGCTACAGGCATCGTGGTGTCACGCTCGTCGTTTGGTATGGCTTCATTCAGCTCCGGTTCCC
AACGATCAAGGCGAGTTACATGATCCCCCATGTTGTGCAAAAAAGCGGTTAGCTCCTTCGGTCCTCCGAT
CGTTGTCAGAAGTAAGTTGGCCGCAGTGTTATCACTCATGGTTATGGCAGCACTGCATAATTCTCTTACT
GTCATGCCATCCGTAAGATGCTTTTCTGTGACTGGTGAGTACTCAACCAAGTCATTCTGAGAATAGTGTA
TGCGGCGACCGAGTTGCTCTTGCCCGGCGTCAATACGGGATAATACCGCGCCACATAGCAGAACTTTAAA
AGTGCTCATCATTGGAAAACGTTCTTCGGGGCGAAAACTCTCAAGGATCTTACCGCTGTTGAGATCCAGT
TCGATGTAACCCACTCGTGCACCCAACTGATCTTCAGCATCTTTTACTTTCACCAGCGTTTCTGGGTGAG
CAAAAACAGGAAGGCAAAATGCCGCAAAAAAGGGAATAAGGGCGACACGGAAATGTTGAATACTCATACT
CTTCCTTTTTCAATATTATTGAAGCATTTATCAGGGTTATTGTCTCATGAGCGGATACATATTTGAATGT
ATTTAGAAAAATAAACAAATAGGGGTTCCGCGCACATTTCCCCGAAAAGTGCCACCTGACGTCTAAGAAA
CCATTATTATCATGACATTAACCTATAAAAATAGGCGTATCACGAGGCCCTTTCGTC
